Addgene plasmid #175561: pBI101.1/ProGOXL5:GUS
Purpose: Binary vector for Agrobacterium-mediated plant transformation - Promoter:GUS reporter for expression analysis of GOXL genes
Depositing lab: George Haughn. Depositing organization: University of British Columbia. Publication: Expression Patterns and Functional Characterisation of Arabidopsis GALACTOSE OXIDASE-LIKE (GOXL) Genes Suggest Specialised Roles for Galactose Oxidases in Plants. Sola K, Dean GH, Li Y, Lohmann J, Movahedan M, Gilchrist EJ, Adams KL, Haughn GW. Plant Cell Physiol. 2021 May 27. pii: 6286013. doi: 10.1093/pcp/pcab073. PubMed 34042158.
Backbone
  Vector backbone: pBI101.1
  Vector type: Plant Expression
  Selectable markers: Kanamycin in plants
Growth in bacteria
  Bacterial resistance: Kanamycin, 50 μg/mL
  Growth temperature: 37°C
  Growth strain: DH5alpha
  Copy number: Low Copy
Gene/Insert
  Gene/Insert name: ProGOXL5
  Species: A. thaliana (mustard weed)
  Promoter: GOXL5
  Tag / fusion protein: GUS (C terminal on backbone)
  Cloning method: Restriction Enzyme; 5′ cloning site Unknown (unknown if destroyed); 3′ cloning site Unknown (unknown if destroyed)
  Sequencing primers: 5′ M13F; 3′ M13R
Terms and licenses: Academic/Nonprofit Terms; Industry Terms
How to cite: pBI101.1/ProGOXL5:GUS was a gift from George Haughn (Addgene plasmid # 175561 ; http://n2t.net/addgene:175561 ; RRID:Addgene_175561)
