[The description below was written by a language model from this plasmid's Addgene catalogue record and pLannotate feature annotations shown in this document.]
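Description:
pBI101.1/ProGOXL5:GUS is a plant binary vector built on the pBI101.1 backbone for Agrobacterium-mediated transformation. It carries a promoter:reporter fusion used to examine where and when the Arabidopsis thaliana GALACTOSE OXIDASE-LIKE 5 (GOXL5) gene is expressed. The full sequence is about 14.5 kb. Outside the T-DNA, the backbone is of the broad-host-range IncP type: oriV together with the trfA replication protein supports low-copy maintenance in both E. coli and Agrobacterium, while oriT and traJ allow conjugal mobilisation. Bacterial selection is by kanamycin through an aphA-3 type KanR gene. The annotation also picks up an IS1 element, tetR, and fragments of the tetracycline efflux gene, a ColE1-type origin and other genes. These appear to be leftover backbone sequence rather than functional modules.

The T-DNA is bounded by nopaline-type right and left border repeats and contains two units. Next to the right border, a NOS promoter drives NeoR/KanR (nptII) with a NOS terminator, providing kanamycin selection of transformed plants. Downstream lies the E. coli uidA (GUS, β-glucuronidase) coding sequence followed by a second NOS terminator. pBI101.1 supplies GUS without a promoter, so reporter expression depends on the GOXL5 promoter fragment cloned upstream. That fragment is not annotated in the feature table, but it presumably lies in the unannotated stretch of several hundred bases between the lac promoter/operator remnants and uidA. The record does not state the restriction sites used for cloning. In transgenic plants, histochemical GUS staining reports the tissue and developmental pattern of GOXL5 promoter activity, in keeping with the stated purpose of expression analysis across the GOXL gene family.
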