Features (pLannotate 1.2.2; 30 found; start..end, strand, type, name):
      1..25      -  misc_feature   RB T-DNA repeat: right border repeat from nopaline C58 T-DNA
    181..364     +  promoter       NOS promoter: nopaline synthase promoter NOS promoter
    385..1179    +  CDS            NeoR/KanR: aminoglycoside phosphotransferase from Tn5; aph(3')-II (or nptII); confers resistance to neomycin, kanamycin, and G418 (Geneticin®)
   1200..1349    +  CDS            ble (fragment): BLE_KLEPN - Experimental evidence at protein level: Swiss-Prot protein existence level 1. Binding protein with a strong affinity to the bleomycin family of antibiotics. Binds to CL990; an antimitotic-antibiotic compound. From Klebsiella pneumoniae.
   1356..1562    +  CDS            ocd (fragment): OCD_AGRFC - Experimental evidence at protein level: Swiss-Prot protein existence level 1. Catalyzes the conversion of L-ornithine into L-proline with release of ammonia. Is involved in the utilization of nopaline, a catabolic pathway that proceeds through L-arginine and L-ornithine to L-proline. Nopaline is a predominant opine in plant cells transformed with Ti plasmid pTiC58. From Agrobacterium fabrum (strain C58 / ATCC 33970) (Agrobacterium tumefaciens (strain C58)).
   1569..1821    +  terminator     NOS terminator: nopaline synthase terminator and poly(A) signal
   1825..2253    +  CDS            M13 gene III (fragment) (sequence partly withheld): pIII; III; minor coat protein
   2252..2342    +  CDS            lacI (fragment): lac repressor; lacI; The lac repressor binds to the lac operator to inhibit transcription in E. coli. This inhibition can be relieved by adding lactose or isopropyl-β-D-thiogalactopyranoside (IPTG).
   2355..2376    +  protein_bind   CAP binding site: CAP binding activates transcription in the presence of cAMP. E. coli catabolite activator protein
   2391..2421    +  promoter       lac promoter: promoter for the E. coli lac operon
   2425..2447    +  protein_bind   lac operator (fragment): The lac repressor binds to the lac operator to inhibit transcription in E. coli. This inhibition can be relieved by adding lactose or isopropyl-β-D-thiogalactopyranoside (IPTG). lac repressor encoded by lacI
   3116..4924    +  CDS            uidA: BGLR_ECOLI - Also known as gurA, gusA. Experimental evidence at protein level: Swiss-Prot protein existence level 1. From Escherichia coli (strain K12).
   4998..5250    +  terminator     NOS terminator: nopaline synthase terminator and poly(A) signal
   5255..5410    +  CDS            lacZα (fragment) (sequence partly withheld): LacZα fragment of β-galactosidase; lacZ fragment
   5408..5708    +  rep_origin     M13 ori (fragment) (sequence partly withheld): M13 bacteriophage origin of replication; arrow indicates direction of (+) strand synthesis
   5709..5839    +  CDS            lacI (fragment): lac repressor; lacI; The lac repressor binds to the lac operator to inhibit transcription in E. coli. This inhibition can be relieved by adding lactose or isopropyl-β-D-thiogalactopyranoside (IPTG).
   5893..5917    -  misc_feature   LB T-DNA repeat: left border repeat from nopaline C58 T-DNA
   7426..7489    -  CDS            TetR (fragment): tetracycline resistance regulatory protein; tetR
   7513..8661    -  CDS            trfA: trans-acting replication protein that binds to and activates oriV
   8960..9754    -  CDS            KanR: aminoglycoside phosphotransferase; aphA-3; confers resistance to kanamycin
   9946..10713   +  mobile_element IS1: prokaryotic transposable element IS1
  10722..10871   -  CDS            satA (fragment): STA_BACSU - Also known as yyaR. Experimental evidence at protein level: Swiss-Prot protein existence level 1. Involved in resistance to streptothricin, a broad-spectrum antibiotic produced by streptomycetes. Detoxifies streptothricin via acetylation of the beta amino group of the first beta-lysyl moiety of streptothricin. From Bacillus subtilis (strain 168).
  10870..11064   -  CDS            satA (fragment): STA_BACSU - Also known as yyaR. Experimental evidence at protein level: Swiss-Prot protein existence level 1. Involved in resistance to streptothricin, a broad-spectrum antibiotic produced by streptomycetes. Detoxifies streptothricin via acetylation of the beta amino group of the first beta-lysyl moiety of streptothricin. From Bacillus subtilis (strain 168).
  11067..11342   -  CDS            klaC (fragment): KLAC_ECOLX - Also known as telB. Protein predicted: Swiss-Prot protein existence level 4. Belongs to the kla operon, which is associated with cryptic tellurite resistance, and IncW plasmid fertility inhibition. From Escherichia coli.
  11406..12037   -  rep_origin     oriV: incP origin of replication
  12174..12545   -  CDS            traJ: oriT-recognizing protein; traJ
  12578..12687   -  oriT           oriT: incP origin of transfer
  12819..13009   +  rep_origin     ori (fragment): high-copy-number ColE1/pMB1/pBR322/pUC origin of replication
  13368..14018   -  CDS            TetR: tetracycline resistance regulatory protein; tetR
  14124..14373   +  CDS            TcR (fragment): tetracycline efflux protein; tetA; confers resistance to tetracycline
>Addgene plasmid #175561 | pBI101.1/ProGOXL5:GUS | addgene full sequence | sequence record 345748 | Addgene NGS Result
GTTTACCCGCCAATATATCCTGTCAAACACTGATAGTTTAAACTGAAGGCGGGAAACGACAATCTGATCA
TGAGCGGAGAATTAAGGGAGTCACGTTATGACCCCCGCCGATGACGCGGGACAAGCCGTTTTACGTTTGG
AACTGACAGAACCGCAACGTTGAAGGAGCCACTCAGCCGCGGGTTTCTGGAGTTTAATGAGCTAAGCACA
TACGTCAGAAACCATTATTGCGCGTTCAAAAGTCGCCTAAGGTCACTATCAGCTAGCAAATATTTCTTGT
CAAAAATGCTCCACTGACGTTCCATAAATTCCCCTCGGTATCCAATTAGAGTCTCATATTCACTCTCAAT
CCAAATAATCTGCACCGGATCTGGATCGTTTCGCATGATTGAACAAGATGGATTGCACGCAGGTTCTCCG
GCCGCTTGGGTGGAGAGGCTATTCGGCTATGACTGGGCACAACAGACAATCGGCTGCTCTGATGCCGCCG
TGTTCCGGCTGTCAGCGCAGGGGCGCCCGGTTCTTTTTGTCAAGACCGACCTGTCCGGTGCCCTGAATGA
ACTGCAGGACGAGGCAGCGCGGCTATCGTGGCTGGCCACGACGGGCGTTCCTTGCGCAGCTGTGCTCGAC
GTTGTCACTGAAGCGGGAAGGGACTGGCTGCTATTGGGCGAAGTGCCGGGGCAGGATCTCCTGTCATCTC
ACCTTGCTCCTGCCGAGAAAGTATCCATCATGGCTGATGCAATGCGGCGGCTGCATACGCTTGATCCGGC
TACCTGCCCATTCGACCACCAAGCGAAACATCGCATCGAGCGAGCACGTACTCGGATGGAAGCCGGTCTT
GTCGATCAGGATGATCTGGACGAAGAGCATCAGGGGCTCGCGCCAGCCGAACTGTTCGCCAGGCTCAAGG
CGCGCATGCCCGACGGCGATGATCTCGTCGTGACCCATGGCGATGCCTGCTTGCCGAATATCATGGTGGA
AAATGGCCGCTTTTCTGGATTCATCGACTGTGGCCGGCTGGGTGTGGCGGACCGCTATCAGGACATAGCG
TTGGCTACCCGTGATATTGCTGAAGAGCTTGGCGGCGAATGGGCTGACCGCTTCCTCGTGCTTTACGGTA
TCGCCGCTCCCGATTCGCAGCGCATCGCCTTCTATCGCCTTCTTGACGAGTTCTTCTGAGCGGGACTCTG
GGGTTCGAAATGACCGACCAAGCGACGCCCAACCTGCCATCACGAGATTTCGATTCCACCGCCGCCTTCT
ATGAAAGGTTGGGCTTCGGAATCGTTTTCCGGGACGCCGGCTGGATGATCCTCCAGCGCGGGGATCTCAT
GCTGGAGTTCTTCGCCCACGGGATCTCTGCGGAACAGGCGGTCGAAGGTGCCGATATCATTACGACAGCA
ACGGCCGACAAGCACAACGCCACGATCCTGAGCGACAATATGATCGGGCCCGGCGTCCACATCAACGGCG
TCGGCGGCGACTGCCCAGGCAAGACCGAGATGCACCGCGATATCTTGCTGCGTTCGGATATTTTCGTGGA
GTTCCCGCCACAGACCCGGATGATCCCCGATCGTTCAAACATTTGGCAATAAAGTTTCTTAAGATTGAAT
CCTGTTGCCGGTCTTGCGATGATTATCATATAATTTCTGTTGAATTACGTTAAGCATGTAATAATTAACA
TGTAATGCATGACGTTATTTATGAGATGGGTTTTTATGATTAGAGTCCCGCAATTATACATTTAATACGC
GATAGAAAACAAAATATAGCGCGCAAACTAGGATAAATTATCGCGCGCGGTGTCATCTATGTTACTAGAT
CGGGCCTCCTGTC
[68 nt withheld, positions 1834-1901]
CTCTGAGGGA
[161 nt withheld, positions 1912-2072]
T
[41 nt withheld, positions 2074-2114]
T
[62 nt withheld, positions 2116-2177]
A
[35 nt withheld, positions 2179-2213]
CCTCCCTCAATCGGTTGAATGTCGCCCTTTTGTCTTTGGCCCAATACGCAAACCGCCTCTCCCCGCGCGT
TGGCCGATTCATTAATGCAGCTGGCACGACAGGTTTCCCGACTGGAAAGCGGGCAGTGAGCGCAACGCAA
TTAATGTGAGTTAGCTCACTCATTAGGCACCCCAGGCTTTACACTTTATGCTTCCGGCTCGTATGTTGTG
TGGAATTGTGAGCGGATAACAATTTCACACAGGAAACAGCTATGACCATGATTACGCCAAGCTTAAAGAT
TTGAATCACCTGATTGCTTTAATAACCAGGAACTGGGGAGAGAGAAAAGGAGATGAGAAGAGTCAATAGA
GGATTGAGAATTAACATAGATTAGACAACCATTGATTTAAATCTCTATGGTCATTTCTCCAAAAAACCCA
ATTATAGATTTTGGATGCCTTTGTTTAATCCTTCTTTTCTGGATATTTTCAGTTATTTTTGCCTTGATCT
AATATTATTTTTACTGAGATAATTACCCAATAGCACCTTTAAAACTTGAGGTAACTATTTTTGTATTTAC
TTAATTAATCATACATACTACATATGATTATTAAACGTAGTATATATCAAGTCTCTAGGTCTATTGAAAA
TAATTATCATACAAGTAATTAAAAAAATTCCCCATGGGGTCAGAAGCTAATTAATGGCGGGACTCTCTGT
TCCCCCAAAAGAATTTGAAGACATGACTATAAAAAAAAAAGAATGAAACAATTTTATTTTGGACTCCTGA
TCTGTGAAAGACTGAAACAGTTCATACGCAAACTGATATAAAATCCAAAATGTTATCTCTAAGAATATGG
TCCGTGATCAATAATACAGATCTAAAATTCACCAACTTGGATCCCCGGGTGGTCAGTCCCTTATGTTACG
TCCTGTAGAAACCCCAACCCGTGAAATCAAAAAACTCGACGGCCTGTGGGCATTCAGTCTGGATCGCGAA
AACTGTGGAATTGATCAGCGTTGGTGGGAAAGCGCGTTACAAGAAAGCCGGGCAATTGCTGTGCCAGGCA
GTTTTAACGATCAGTTCGCCGATGCAGATATTCGTAATTATGCGGGCAACGTCTGGTATCAGCGCGAAGT
CTTTATACCGAAAGGTTGGGCAGGCCAGCGTATCGTGCTGCGTTTCGATGCGGTCACTCATTACGGCAAA
GTGTGGGTCAATAATCAGGAAGTGATGGAGCATCAGGGCGGCTATACGCCATTTGAAGCCGATGTCACGC
CGTATGTTATTGCCGGGAAAAGTGTACGTATCACCGTTTGTGTGAACAACGAACTGAACTGGCAGACTAT
CCCGCCGGGAATGGTGATTACCGACGAAAACGGCAAGAAAAAGCAGTCTTACTTCCATGATTTCTTTAAC
TATGCCGGAATCCATCGCAGCGTAATGCTCTACACCACGCCGAACACCTGGGTGGACGATATCACCGTGG
TGACGCATGTCGCGCAAGACTGTAACCACGCGTCTGTTGACTGGCAGGTGGTGGCCAATGGTGATGTCAG
CGTTGAACTGCGTGATGCGGATCAACAGGTGGTTGCAACTGGACAAGGCACTAGCGGGACTTTGCAAGTG
GTGAATCCGCACCTCTGGCAACCGGGTGAAGGTTATCTCTATGAACTGTGCGTCACAGCCAAAAGCCAGA
CAGAGTGTGATATCTACCCGCTTCGCGTCGGCATCCGGTCAGTGGCAGTGAAGGGCGAACAGTTCCTGAT
TAACCACAAACCGTTCTACTTTACTGGCTTTGGTCGTCATGAAGATGCGGACTTGCGTGGCAAAGGATTC
GATAACGTGCTGATGGTGCACGACCACGCATTAATGGACTGGATTGGGGCCAACTCCTACCGTACCTCGC
ATTACCCTTACGCTGAAGAGATGCTCGACTGGGCAGATGAACATGGCATCGTGGTGATTGATGAAACTGC
TGCTGTCGGCTTTAACCTCTCTTTAGGCATTGGTTTCGAAGCGGGCAACAAGCCGAAAGAACTGTACAGC
GAAGAGGCAGTCAACGGGGAAACTCAGCAAGCGCACTTACAGGCGATTAAAGAGCTGATAGCGCGTGACA
AAAACCACCCAAGCGTGGTGATGTGGAGTATTGCCAACGAACCGGATACCCGTCCGCAAGGTGCACGGGA
ATATTTCGCGCCACTGGCGGAAGCAACGCGTAAACTCGACCCGACGCGTCCGATCACCTGCGTCAATGTA
ATGTTCTGCGACGCTCACACCGATACCATCAGCGATCTCTTTGATGTGCTGTGCCTGAACCGTTATTACG
GATGGTATGTCCAAAGCGGCGATTTGGAAACGGCAGAGAAGGTACTGGAAAAAGAACTTCTGGCCTGGCA
GGAGAAACTGCATCAGCCGATTATCATCACCGAATACGGCGTGGATACGTTAGCCGGGCTGCACTCAATG
TACACCGACATGTGGAGTGAAGAGTATCAGTGTGCATGGCTGGATATGTATCACCGCGTCTTTGATCGCG
TCAGCGCCGTCGTCGGTGAACAGGTATGGAATTTCGCCGATTTTGCGACCTCGCAAGGCATATTGCGCGT
TGGCGGTAACAAGAAAGGGATCTTCACTCGCGACCGCAAACCGAAGTCGGCGGCTTTTCTGCTGCAAAAA
CGCTGGACTGGCATGAACTTCGGTGAAAAACCGCAGCAGGGAGGCAAACAATGAATCAACAACTCTCCTG
GCGCACCATCGTCGGCTACAGCCTCGGGAATTGCTACCGAGCTCGAATTTCCCCGATCGTTCAAACATTT
GGCAATAAAGTTTCTTAAGATTGAATCCTGTTGCCGGTCTTGCGATGATTATCATATAATTTCTGTTGAA
TTACGTTAAGCATGTAATAATTAACATGTAATGCATGACGTTATTTATGAGATGGGTTTTTATGATTAGA
GTCCCGCAATTATACATTTAATACGCGATAGAAAACAAAATATAGCGCGCAAACTAGGATAAATTATCGC
GCGCGGTGTCATCTATGTTACTAGATCGGGAATTCACTGGCCGTCGTTTTACAACGTCGTGACTGGGAAA
ACCCTGGCGTTACCCAACTTAATCGCCTTGCAGCACATCCCCCTTTCGCCAGCTGGCGTAATAGCGAAGA
GGCCCGCACCGATCGCCCTTCCCAACAGTTGCGCAGCCTGAATG
[44 nt withheld, positions 5408-5451]
C
[141 nt withheld, positions 5453-5593]
CCTTTGACGTTGGAGTCCACGTTCTTT
[37 nt withheld, positions 5621-5657]
ACCCTATCTCGGGCTATTCTTTTGATTTATAAGGGATTTTGCCGATTTCGGAACCACCATCAAACAGGAT
TTTCGCCTGCTGGGGCAAACCAGCGTGGACCGCTTGCTGCAACTCTCTCAGGGCCAGGCGGTGAAGGGCA
ATCAGCTGTTGCCCGTCTCACTGGTGAAAAGAAAAACCACCCCAGTACATTAAAAACGTCCGCAATGTGT
TATTAAGTTGTCTAAGCGTCAATTTGTTTACACCACAATATATCCTGCCACCAGCCAGCCAACAGCTCCC
CGACCGGCAGCTCGGCACAAAATCACCACTCGATACAGGCAGCCCATCAGTCCGGGACGGCGTCAGCGGG
AGAGCCGTTGTAAGGCGGCAGACTTTGCTCATGTTACCGATGCTATTCGGAAGAACGGCAACTAAGCTGC
CGGGTTTGAAACACGGATGATCTCGCGGAGGGTAGCATGTTGATTGTAACGATGACAGAGCGTTGCTGCC
TGTGATCAAATATCATCTCCCTCGCAGAGATCCGAATTATCAGCCTTCTTATTCATTTCTCGCTTAACCG
TGACAGGCTGTCGATCTTGAGAACTATGCCGACATAATAGGAAATCGCTGGATAAAGCCGCTGAGGAAGC
TGAGTGGCGCTATTTCTTTAGAAGTGAACGTTGACGATATCAACTCCCCTATCCATTGCTCACCGAATGG
TACAGGTCGGGGACCCGAAGTTCCGACTGTCGGCCTGATGCATCCCCGGCTGATCGACCCCAGATCTGGG
GCTGAGAAAGCCCAGTAAGGAAACAACTGTAGGTTCGAGTCGCGAGATCCCCCGGAACCAAAGGAAGTAG
GTTAAACCCGCTCCGATCAGGCCGAGCCACGCCAGGCCGAGAACATTGGTTCCTGTAGGCATCGGGATTG
GCGGATCAAACACTAAAGCTACTGGAACGAGCAGAAGTCCTCCGGCCGCCAGTTGCCAGGCGGTAAAGGT
GAGCAGAGGCACGGGAGGTTGCCACTTGCGGGTCAGCACGGTTCCGAACGCCATGGAAACCGCCCCCGCC
AGGCCCGCTGCGACGCCGACAGGATCTAGCGCTGCGTTTGGTGTCAACACCAACAGCGCCACGCCCGCAG
TTCCGCAAATAGCCCCCAGGACCGCCATCAATCGTATCGGGCTACCTAGCAGAGCGGCAGAGATGAACAC
GACCATCAGCGGCTGCACAGCGCCTACCGTCGCCGCGACCCCGCCCGGCAGGCGGTAGACCGAAATAAAC
AACAAGCTCCAGAATAGCGAAATATTAAGTGCGCCGAGGATGAAGATGCGCATCCACCAGATTCCCGTTG
GAATCTGTCGGACGATCATCACGAGCAATAAACCCGCCGGCAACGCCCGCAGCAGCATACCGGCGACCCC
TCGGCCTCGCTGTTCGGGCTCCACGAAAACGCCGGACAGATGCGCCTTGTGAGCGTCCTTGGGGCCGTCC
TCCTGTTTGAAGACCGACAGCCCAATGATCTCGCCGTCGATGTAGGCGCCGAATGCCACGGCATCTCGCA
ACCGTTCAGCGAACGCCTCCATGGGCTTTTTCTCCTCGTGCTCGTAAACGGACCCGAACATCTCTGGAGC
TTTCTTCAGGGCCGACAATCGGATCTCGCGGAAATCCTGCACGTCGGCCGCTCCAAGCCGTCGAATCTGA
GCCTTAATCACAATTGTCAATTTTAATCCTCTGTTTATCGGCAGTTCGTAGAGCGCGCCGTGCGTCCCGA
GCGATACTGAGCGAAGCAAGTGCGTCGAGCAGTGCCCGCTTGTTCCTGAAATGCCAGTAAAGCGCTGGCT
GCTGAACCCCCAGCCGGAACTGACCCCACAAGGCCCTAGCGTTTGCAATGCACCAGGTCATCATTGACCC
AGGCGTGTTCCACCAGGCCGCTGCCTCGCAACTCTTCGCAGGCTTCGCCGACCTGCTCGCGCCACTTCTT
CACGCGGGTGGAATCCGATCCGCACATGAGGCGGAAGGTTTCCAGCTTGAGCGGGTACGGCTCCCGGTGC
GAGCTGAAATAGTCGAACATCCGTCGGGCCGTCGGCGACAGCTTGCGGTACTTCTCCCATATGAATTTCG
TGTAGTGGTCGCCAGCAAACAGCACGACGATTTCCTCGTCGATCAGGACCTGGCAACGGGACGTTTTCTT
GCCACGGTCCAGGACGCGGAAGCGGTGCAGCAGCGACACCGATTCCAGGTGCCCAACGCGGTCGGACGTG
AAGCCCATCGCCGTCGCCTGTAGGCGCGACAGGCATTCCTCGGCCTTCGTGTAATACCGGCCATTGATCG
ACCAGCCCAGGTCCTGGCAAAGCTCGTAGAACGTGAAGGTGATCGGCTCGCCGATAGGGGTGCGCTTCGC
GTACTCCAACACCTGCTGCCACACCAGTTCGTCATCGTCGGCCCGCAGCTCGACGCCGGTGTAGGTGATC
TTCACGTCCTTGTTGACGTGGAAAATGACCTTGTTTTGCAGCGCCTCGCGCGGGATTTTCTTGTTGCGCG
TGGTGAACAGGGCAGAGCGGGCCGTGTCGTTTGGCATCGCTCGCATCGTGTCCGGCCACGGCGCAATATC
GAACAAGGAAAGCTGCATTTCCTTGATCTGCTGCTTCGTGTGTTTCAGCAACGCGGCCTGCTTGGCCTCG
CTGACCTGTTTTGCCAGGTCCTCGCCGGCGGTTTTTCGCTTCTTGGTCGTCATAGTTCCTCGCGTGTCGA
TGGTCATCGACTTCGCCAAACCTGCCGCCTCCTGTTCGAGACGACGCGAACGCTCCACGGCGGCCGATGG
CGCGGGCAGGGCAGGGGGAGCCAGTTGCACGCTGTCGCGCTCGATCTTGGCCGTAGCTTGCTGGACCATC
GAGCCGACGGACTGGAAGGTTTCGCGGGGCGCACGCATGACGGTGCGGCTTGCGATGGTTTCGGCATCCT
CGGCGGAAAACCCCGCGTCGATCAGTTCTTGCCTGTATGCCTTCCGGTCAAACGTCCGATTCATTCACCC
TCCTTGCGGGATTGCCCCGACTCACGCCGGGGCAATGTGCCCTTATTCCTGATTTGACCCGCCTGGTGCC
TTGGTGTCCAGATAATCCACCTTATCGGCAATGAAGTCGGTCCCGTAGACCGTCTGGCCGTCCTTCTCGT
ACTTGGTATTCCGAATCTTGCCCTGCACGAATACCAGCGACCCCTTGCCCAAATACTTGCCGTGGGCCTC
GGCCTGAGAGCCAAAACACTTGATGCGGAAGAAGTCGGTGCGCTCCTGCTTGTCGCCGGCATCGTTGCGC
CACATCTAGGTACTAAAACAATTCATCCAGTAAAATATAATATTTTATTTTCTCCCAATCAGGCTTGATC
CCCAGTAAGTCAAAAAATAGCTCGACATACTGTTCTTCCCCGATATCCTCCCTGATCGACCGGACGCAGA
AGGCAATGTCATACCACTTGTCCGCCCTGCCGCTTCTCCCAAGATCAATAAAGCCACTTACTTTGCCATC
TTTCACAAAGATGTTGCTGTCTCCCAGGTCGCCGTGGGAAAAGACAAGTTCCTCTTCGGGCTTTTCCGTC
TTTAAAAAATCATACAGCTCGCGCGGATCTTTAAATGGAGTGTCTTCTTCCCAGTTTTCGCAATCCACAT
CGGCCAGATCGTTATTCAGTAAGTAATCCAATTCGGCTAAGCGGCTGTCTAAGCTATTCGTATAGGGACA
ATCCGATATGTCGATGGAGTGAAAGAGCCTGATGCACTCCGCATACAGCTCGATAATCTTTTCAGGGCTT
TGTTCATCTTCATACTCTTCCGAGCAAAGGACGCCATCGGCCTCACTCATGAGCAGATTGCTCCAGCCAT
CATGCCGTTCAAAGTGCAGGACCTTTGGAACAGGCAGCTTTCCTTCCAGCCATAGCATCATGTCCTTTTC
CCGTTCCACATCATAGGTGGTCCCTTTATACCGGCTGTCCGTCATTTTTAAATATAGGTTTTCATTTTCT
CCCACCAGCTTATATACCTTAGCAGGAGACATTCCTTCCGTATCTTTTACGCAGCGGTATTTTTCGATCA
GTTTTTTCAATTCCGGTGATATTCTCATTTTAGCCATTTATTATTTCCTTCCTCTTTTCTACAGTATTTA
AAGATACCCCAAGAAGCTAATTATAACAAGACGAACTCCAATTCACTGTTCCTTGCATTCTAAAACCTTA
AATACCAGAAAACAGCTTTTTCAAAGTTGTTTTCAAAGTTGGCGTATAACATAGTATCGACGGAGCCGAT
TTTGAAACCACAATTATGGGTGATGCTGCCAACTTACTGATTTAGTGTATGATGGTGTTTTTGAGGTGCT
CCAGTGGCTTCTGTTTCTATCAGCTGTCCCTCCTGTTCAGCTACTGACGGGGTGGTGCGTAACGGCAAAA
GCACCGCCGGACATCAGCGCTATCTCTGCTCTCACTGCCGTAAAACATGGCAACTGCAGTTCACTTACAC
CGCTTCTCAACCCGGTACGCACCAGAAAATCATTGATATGGCCATGAATGGCGTTGGATGCCGGGCAACA
GCCCGCATTATGGGCGTTGGCCTCAACACGATTTTACGTCACTTAAAAAACTCAGGCCGCAGTCGGTAAC
CTCGCGCATACAGCCGGGCAGTGACGTCATCGTCTGCGCGGAAATGGACGAACAGTGGGGCTATGTCGGG
GCTAAATCGCGCCAGCGCTGGCTGTTTTACGCGTATGACAGTCTCCGGAAGACGGTTGTTGCGCACGTAT
TCGGTGAACGCACTATGGCGACGCTGGGGCGTCTTATGAGCCTGCTGTCACCCTTTGACGTGGTGATATG
GATGACGGATGGCTGGCCGCTGTATGAATCCCGCCTGAAGGGAAAGCTGCACGTAATCAGCAAGCGATAT
ACGCAGCGAATTGAGCGGCATAACCTGAATCTGAGGCAGCACCTGGCACGGCTGGGACGGAAGTCGCTGT
CGTTCTCAAAATCGGTGGAGCTGCATGACAAAGTCATCGGGCATTATCTGAACATAAAACACTATCAATA
AGTTGGAGTCATTACCCAATTATGATAGAATTTACAAGCTATAAGGTTATTGTCCTGGGTTTCAAGCATT
AGTCCATGCAAGTTTTTATGCTTTGCCCATTCTATAGATATATTGATAAGCGCGCTGCCTATGCCTTGCC
CCCTGAAATCCTTACATACGGCGATATCTTCTATATAAAAGATATATTATCTTATCAGTATTGTCAATAT
ATTCAAGGCAATCTGCCTCCTCATCCTCTTCATCCTCTTCGTCTTGGTAGCTTTTTAAATATGGCGCTTC
ATAGAGTAATTCTGTAAAGGTCCAATTCTCGTTTTCATACCTCGGTATAATCTTACCTATCACCTCAAAT
GGTTCGCTGGGTTTATCGCACCCCCGAACACGAGCACGGCACCCGCGACCACTATGCCAAGAATGCCCAA
GGTAAAAATTGCCGGCCCCGCCATGAAGTCCGTGAATGCCCCGACGGCCGAAGTGAAGGGCAGGCCGCCA
CCCAGGCCGCCGCCCTCACTGCCCGGCACCTGGTCGCTGAATGTCGATGCCAGCACCTGCGGCACGTCAA
TGCTTCCGGGCGTCGCGCTCGGGCTGATCGCCCATCCCGTTACTGCCCCGATCCCGGCAATGGCAAGGAC
TGCCAGCGCTGCCATTTTTGGGGTGAGGCCGTTCGCGGCCGAGGGGCGCAGCCCCTGGGGGGATGGGAGG
CCCGCGTTAGCGGGCCGGGAGGGTTCGAGAAGGGGGGGCACCCCCCTTCGGCGTGCGCGGTCACGCGCAC
AGGGCGCAGCCCTGGTTAAAAACAAGGTTTATAAATATTGGTTTAAAAGCAGGTTAAAAGACAGGTTAGC
GGTGGCCGAAAAACGGGCGGAAACCCTTGCAAATGCTGGATTTTCTGCCTGTGGACAGCCCCTCAAATGT
CAATAGGTGCGCCCCTCATCTGTCAGCACTCTGCCCCTCAAGTGTCAAGGATCGCGCCCCTCATCTGTCA
GTAGTCGCGCCCCTCAAGTGTCAATACCGCAGGGCACTTATCCCCAGGCTTGTCCACATCATCTGTGGGA
AACTCGCGTAAAATCAGGCGTTTTCGCCGATTTGCGAGGCTGGCCAGCTCCACGTCGCCGGCCGAAATCG
AGCCTGCCCCTCATCTGTCAACGCCGCGCCGGGTGAGTCGGCCCCTCAAGTGTCAACGTCCGCCCCTCAT
CTGTCAGTGAGGGCCAAGTTTTCCGCGAGGTATCCACAACGCCGGCGGCCGCGGTGTCTCGCACACGGCT
TCGACGGCGTTTCTGGCGCGTTTGCAGGGCCATAGACGGCCGCCAGCCCAGCGGCGAGGGCAACCAGCCC
GGTGAGCGTCGGAAAGGCGCTCGGTCTTGCCTTGCTCGTCGGTGATGTACTTCACCAGCTCCGCGAAGTC
GCTCTTCTTGATGGAGCGCATGGGGACGTGCTTGGCAATCACGCGCACCCCCCGGCCGTTTTAGCGGCTA
AAAAAGTCATGGCTCTGCCCTCGGGCGGACCACGCCCATCATGACCTTGCCAAGCTCGTCCTGCTTCTCT
TCGATCTTCGCCAGCAGGGCGAGGATCGTGGCATCACCGAACCGCGCCGTGCGCGGGTCGTCGGTGAGCC
AGAGTTTCAGCAGGCCGCCCAGGCGGCCCAGGTCGCCATTGATGCGGGCCAGCTCGCGGACGTGCTCATA
GTCCACGACGCCCGTGATTTTGTAGCCCTGGCCGACGGCCAGCAGGTAGGCCGACAGGCTCATGCCGGCC
GCCGCCGCCTTTTCCTCAATCGCTCTTCGTTCGTCTGGAAGGCAGTACACCTTGATAGGTGGGCTGCCCT
TCCTGGTTGGCTTGGTTTCATCAGCCATCCGCTTGCCCTCATCTGTTACGCCGGCGGTAGCCGGCCAGCC
TCGCAGAGCAGGATTCCCGTTGAGCACCGCCAGGTGCGAATAAGGGACAGTGAAGAAGGAACACCCGCTC
GCGGGTGGGCCTACTTCACCTATCCTGCCCGGCTGACGCCGTTGGATACACCAAGGAAAGTCTACACGAA
CCCTTTGGCAAAATCCTGTATATCGTGCGAAAAAGGATGGATATACCGAAAAAATCGCTATAATGACCCC
GAAGCAGGGTTATGCAGCGGAAAAGCGCCACGCTTCCCGAAGGGAGAAAGGCGGACAGGTATCCGGTAAG
CGGCAGGGTCGGAACAGGAGAGCGCACGAGGGAGCTTCCAGGGGGAAACGCCTGGTATCTTTATAGTCCT
GTCGGGTTTCGCCACCTCTGACTTGAGCGTCGATTTTTGTGATGCTCGTCAGGGGGGCGGAGCCTATGGA
AAAACGCCAGCAACGCGGCCTTTTTACGGTTCCTGGCCTTTTGCTGGCCTTTTGCTCACATGTTCTTTCC
TGCGTTATCCCCTGATTCTGTGGATAACCGTATTACCGCCTTTGAGTGAGCTGATACCGCTCGCCGCAGC
CGAACGACCGAGCGCAGCGAGTCAGTGAGCGAGGAAGCGGAAGAGCGCCAGAAGGCCGCCAGAGAGGCCG
AGCGCGGCCGTGAGGCTTGGACGCTAGGGCAGGGCATGAAAAAGCCCGTAGCGGGCTGCTACGGGCGTCT
GACGCGGTGGAAAGGGGGAGGGGATGTTGTCTACATGGCTCTGCTGTAGTGAGTGGGTTGCGCTCCGGCA
GCGGTCCTGATCAATCGTCACCCTTTCTCGGTCCTTCAACGTTCCTGACAACGAGCCTCCTTTTCGCCAA
TCCATCGACAATCACCGCGAGTCCCTGCTCGAACGCTGCGTCCGGACCGGCTTCGTCGAAGGCGTCTATC
GCGGCCCGCAACAGCGGCGAGAGCGGAGCCTGTTCAACGGTGCCGCCGCGCTCGCCGGCATCGCTGTCGC
CGGCCTGCTCCTCAAGCACGGCCCCAACAGTGAAGTAGCTGATTGTCATCAGCGCATTGACGGCGTCCCC
GGCCGAAAAACCCGCCTCGCAGAGGAAGCGAAGCTGCGCGTCGGCCGTTTCCATCTGCGGTGCGCCCGGT
CGCGTGCCGGCATGGATGCGCGCGCCATCGCGGTAGGCGAGCAGCGCCTGCCTGAAGCTGCGGGCATTCC
CGATCAGAAATGAGCGCCAGTCGTCGTCGGCTCTCGGCACCGAATGCGTATGATTCTCCGCCAGCATGGC
TTCGGCCAGTGCGTCGAGCAGCGCCCGCTTGTTCCTGAAGTGCCAGTAAAGCGCCGGCTGCTGAACCCCC
AACCGTTCCGCCAGTTTGCGTGTCGTCAGACCGTCTACGCCGACCTCGTTCAACAGGTCCAGGGCGGCAC
GGATCACTGTATTCGGCTGCAACTTTGTCATGCTTGACACTTTATCACTGATAAACATAATATGTCCACC
AACTTATCAGTGATAAAGAATCCGCGCGTTCAATCGGACCAGCGGAGGCTGGTCCGGAGGCCAGACGTGA
AACCCAACATACCCCTGATCGTAATTCTGAGCACTGTCGCGCTCGACGCTGTCGGCATCGGCCTGATTAT
GCCGGTGCTGCCGGGCCTCCTGCGCGATCTGGTTCACTCGAACGACGTCACCGCCCACTATGGCATTCTG
CTGGCGCTGTATGCGTTGGTGCAATTTGCCTGCGCACCTGTGCTGGGCGCGCTGTCGGATCGTTTCGGGC
GGCGGCCAATCTTGCTCGTCTCGCTGGCCGGCGCCAGATCTGGGGAACCCTGTGGTTGGCATGCACATAC
AAATGGACGAACGGATAAACCTTTTCACGCCCTTTTAAATATCCGATTATTCTAATAAACGCTCTTTTCT
CTTAG
